>Addgene plasmid #153615 | pGBW-m4134465 | addgene full sequence | sequence record 300507 | Ginkgo NGS Result
CACCATGATAGAACTATCGCTCATCGACTTTTATCTGTGCTTCTTGGCTTTCCTGCTTTTTCTGGTGCTC
ATTATGCTAATCATTTTTTGGTTCAGTCTGGAGTTACAAGATCATAATGAGACATGTCACGCCGAAAACC
TTTACTTTCAGTCGATGGATTATAAGGACCACGATGGAGACTACAAAGATCATGACATTGATTACAAGGA
CGACGATGACAAATAAGCTAGCTTGACTGACTGAGATACAGCGTACCTTCAGCTCACAGACATGATAAGA
TACATTGATGAGTTTGGACAAACCACAACTAGAATGCAGTGAAAAAAATGCTTTATTTGTGAAATTTGTG
ATGCTATTGCTTTATTTGTAACCATTATAAGCTGCAATAAACAAGTTAACAACAACAATTGCATTCATTT
TATGTTTCAGGTTCAGGGGGAGGTGTGGGAGGTTTTTTAAAGCAAGTAAAACCTCTACAAATGTGGTATT
GGCCCATCTCTATCGGTATCGTAGCATAACCCCTTGGGGCCTCTAAACGGGTCTTGAGGGGTTTTTTGTG
CCCCTCGGGCCGGATTGCTATCTACCGGCATTGGCGCAGAAAAAAATGCCTGATGCGACGCTGCGCGTCT
TATACTCCCACATATGCCAGATTCAGCAACGGATACGGCTTCCCCAACTTGCCCACTTCCATACGTGTCC
TCCTTACCAGAAATTTATCCTTAAGGTCGTCAGCTATCCTGCAGGCGATCTCTCGATTTCGATCAAGACA
TTCCTTTAATGGTCTTTTCTGGACACCACTAGGGGTCAGAAGTAGTTCATCAAACTTTCTTCCCTCCCTA
ATCTCATTGGTTACCTTGGGCTATCGAAACTTAATTAACCAGTCAAGTCAGCTACTTGGCGAGATCGACT
TGTCTGGGTTTCGACTACGCTCAGAATTGCGTCAGTCAAGTTCGATCTGGTCCTTGCTATTGCACCCGTT
CTCCGATTACGAGTTTCATTTAAATCATGTGAGCAAAAGGCCAGCAAAAGGCCAGGAACCGTAAAAAGGC
CGCGTTGCTGGCGTTTTTCCATAGGCTCCGCCCCCCTGACGAGCATCACAAAAATCGACGCTCAAGTCAG
AGGTGGCGAAACCCGACAGGACTATAAAGATACCAGGCGTTTCCCCCTGGAAGCTCCCTCGTGCGCTCTC
CTGTTCCGACCCTGCCGCTTACCGGATACCTGTCCGCCTTTCTCCCTTCGGGAAGCGTGGCGCTTTCTCA
TAGCTCACGCTGTAGGTATCTCAGTTCGGTGTAGGTCGTTCGCTCCAAGCTGGGCTGTGTGCACGAACCC
CCCGTTCAGCCCGACCGCTGCGCCTTATCCGGTAACTATCGTCTTGAGTCCAACCCGGTAAGACACGACT
TATCGCCACTGGCAGCAGCCACTGGTAACAGGATTAGCAGAGCGAGGTATGTAGGCGGTGCTACAGAGTT
CTTGAAGTGGTGGCCTAACTACGGCTACACTAGAAGAACAGTATTTGGTATCTGCGCTCTGCTGAAGCCA
GTTACCTTCGGAAAAAGAGTTGGTAGCTCTTGATCCGGCAAACAAACCACCGCTGGTAGCGGTGGTTTTT
TTGTTTGCAAGCAGCAGATTACGCGCAGAAAAAAAGGATCTCAAGAAGATCCTTTGATCTTTTCTACGGG
GTCTGACGCTCAGTGGAACGAAAACTCACGTTAAGGGATTTTGGTCATGAGATTATCAAAAAGGATCTTC
ACCTAGATCCTTTTAAATTAAAAATGAAGTTTTAAATCAATCTAAAGTATATATGAGTAAACTTGGTCTG
ACAGTTACCAATGCTTAATCAGTGAGGCACCTATCTCAGCGATCTGTCTATTTCGTTCATCCATAGTTGC
ATTTAAATTTCCGAACTCTCCAAGGCCCTCGTCGGAAAATCTTCAAACCTTTCGTCCGATCCATCTTGCA
GGCTACCTCTCGAACGAACTATCGCAAGTCTCTTGGCCGGCCTTGCGCCTTGGCTATTGCTTGGCAGCGC
CTATCGCCAGGTATTACTCCAATCCCGAATATCCGAGATCGGGATCACCCGAGAGAAGTTCAACCTACAT
CCTCAATCCCGATCTATCCGAGATCCGAGGAATATCGAAATCGGGGCGCGCCTGGTGTACCGAGAACGAT
CCTCTCAGTGCGAGTCTCGACGATCCATATCGTTGCTTGGCAGTCAGCCAGTCGGAATCCAGCTTGGGAC
CCAGGAAGTCCAATCGTCAGATATTGTACTCAAGCCTGGTCACGGCAGCGTACCGATCTGTTTAAACCTA
GATATTGATAGTCTGATCGGTCAACGTATAATCGAGTCCTAGCTTTTGCAAACATCTATCAAGAGACAGG
ATCAGCAGGAGGCTTTCGCATGAGTATTCAACATTTCCGTGTCGCCCTTATTCCCTTTTTTGCGGCATTT
TGCCTTCCTGTTTTTGCTCACCCAGAAACGCTGGTGAAAGTAAAAGATGCTGAAGATCAGTTGGGTGCGC
GAGTGGGTTACATCGAACTGGATCTCAACAGCGGTAAGATCCTTGAGAGTTTTCGCCCCGAAGAACGCTT
TCCAATGATGAGCACTTTTAAAGTTCTGCTATGTGGCGCGGTATTATCCCGTATTGACGCCGGGCAAGAG
CAACTCGGTCGCCGCATACACTATTCTCAGAATGACTTGGTTGAGTATTCACCAGTCACAGAAAAGCATC
TTACGGATGGCATGACAGTAAGAGAATTATGCAGTGCTGCCATAACCATGAGTGATAACACTGCGGCCAA
CTTACTTCTGACAACGATTGGAGGACCGAAGGAGCTAACCGCTTTTTTGCACAACATGGGGGATCATGTA
ACTCGCCTTGATCGTTGGGAACCGGAGCTGAATGAAGCCATACCAAACGACGAGCGTGACACCACGATGC
CTGTAGCAATGGCAACAACCTTGCGTAAACTATTAACTGGCGAACTACTTACTCTAGCTTCCCGGCAACA
GTTGATAGACTGGATGGAGGCGGATAAAGTTGCAGGACCACTTCTGCGCTCGGCCCTTCCGGCTGGCTGG
TTTATTGCTGATAAATCTGGAGCCGGTGAGCGTGGGTCTCGCGGTATCATTGCAGCACTGGGGCCAGATG
GTAAGCCCTCCCGTATCGTAGTTATCTACACGACGGGGAGTCAGGCAACTATGGATGAACGAAATAGACA
GATCGCTGAGATAGGTGCCTCACTGATTAAGCATTGGTAACCGATTCTAGGTGCATTGGCGCAGAAAAAA
ATGCCTGATGCGACGCTGCGCGTCTTATACTCCCACATATGCCAGATTCAGCAACGGATACGGCTTCCCC
AACTTGCCCACTTCCATACGTGTCCTCCTTACCAGAAATTTATCCTTAAGATCCCGAATCGTTTAAACTC
GACTCTGGCTCTATCGAATCTCCGTCGTTTCGAGCTTACGCGAACAGCCGTGGCGCTCATTTGCTCGTCG
GGCATCGAATCTCGTCAGCTATCGTCAGCTTACCTTTTTGGCAGCGATCGCGGCTCCCGACATCTTGGAC
CATTAGCTCCACAGGTATCTTCTTCCCTCTAGTGGTCATAACAGCAGCTTCAGCTACCTCTCAATTCAAA
AAACCCCTCAAGACCCGTTTAGAGGCCCCAAGGGGTTATGCTATCAATCGTTGCGTTACACACACAAAAA
ACCAACACACATCCATCTTCGATGGATAGCGATTTTATTATCTAACTGCTGATCGAGTGTAGCCAGATCT
AGTAATCAATTACGGGGTCATTAGTTCATAGCCCATATATGGAGTTCCGCGTTACATAACTTACGGTAAA
TGGCCCGCCTGGCTGACCGCCCAACGACCCCCGCCCATTGACGTCAATAATGACGTATGTTCCCATAGTA
ACGCCAATAGGGACTTTCCATTGACGTCAATGGGTGGAGTATTTACGGTAAACTGCCCACTTGGCAGTAC
ATCAAGTGTATCATATGCCAAGTACGCCCCCTATTGACGTCAATGACGGTAAATGGCCCGCCTGGCATTA
TGCCCAGTACATGACCTTATGGGACTTTCCTACTTGGCAGTACATCTACGTATTAGTCATCGCTATTACC
ATGCTGATGCGGTTTTGGCAGTACATCAATGGGCGTGGATAGCGGTTTGACTCACGGGGATTTCCAAGTC
TCCACCCCATTGACGTCAATGGGAGTTTGTTTTGGCACCAAAATCAACGGGACTTTCCAAAATGTCGTAA
CAACTCCGCCCCATTGACGCAAATGGGCGGTAGGCGTGTACGGTGGGAGGTCTATATAAGCAGAGCTGGT
TTAGTGAACCGTCAGATCAGATCTTTGTCGATCCTACCATCCACTCGACACACCCGCCAGCGGCCGC
Features (pLannotate 1.2.2; 17 found; start..end, strand, type, name):
      5..133     +  CDS            NS7B_SARS2: Experimental evidence at protein level: Swiss-Prot protein existence level 1. From Severe acute respiratory syndrome coronavirus 2 (2019-nCoV) (SARS-CoV-2).
    200..222     +  CDS            FLAG (fragment): FLAG® epitope tag, followed by an enterokinase cleavage site
    276..397     -  polyA_signal   SV40 poly(A) signal: SV40 polyadenylation signal
    420..489     -  CDS            large T antigen (fragment): large T antigen from SV40 (simian virus 40)
    512..558     +  terminator     T7 terminator: transcription terminator for bacteriophage T7 RNA polymerase
    588..724     +  terminator     rrnG terminator: transcription terminator from the E. coli ribosomal RNA rrnG operon (Albrechtsen et al., 1991)
    769..840     +  misc_feature   3' β-globin insulator: insulator downstream of the human β-globin locus (Farrell et al., 2002)
   1066..1654    -  rep_origin     ori: high-copy-number ColE1/pMB1/pBR322/pUC origin of replication
   1826..1890    -  CDS            bla(M) (fragment): β-lactamase lacking the signal sequence; bla(M); allows cytosolic expression of β-lactamase
   2400..3260    +  CDS            AmpR: β-lactamase; bla; confers resistance to ampicillin, carbenicillin, and related antibiotics
   3273..3409    +  terminator     rrnG terminator: transcription terminator from the E. coli ribosomal RNA rrnG operon (Albrechtsen et al., 1991)
   3561..3632    +  misc_feature   5' β-globin insulator: insulator upstream of the human β-globin locus (Farrell et al., 2002)
   3637..3683    -  terminator     T7 terminator: transcription terminator for bacteriophage T7 RNA polymerase
   3701..3749    -  polyA_signal   poly(A) signal: synthetic polyadenylation signal
   3830..4133    +  enhancer       CMV enhancer: human cytomegalovirus immediate early enhancer
   4206..4223    -  promoter       CMV promoter (fragment): human cytomegalovirus (CMV) immediate early promoter
   4286..4337    +  promoter       CMVd2 promoter: truncated human cytomegalovirus (CMV) immediate early promoter that yields moderately reduced expression relative to the full-length promoter
