[The description below was written by a language model from this plasmid's Addgene catalogue record and pLannotate feature annotations shown in this document.]
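Description:
pGBW-m4134465 is a mammalian expression plasmid built on the pTwist_CMV_6 backbone that carries the wild-type ORF7b coding sequence of SARS-CoV-2, a very short accessory-protein gene of about 125 bp. It is propagated in E. coli as a high-copy plasmid through a ColE1/pUC-type origin and selected with ampicillin through a full-length β-lactamase gene. The sequenced record is 4,407 nt. No mammalian selection marker is annotated, which suggests the plasmid is suited to transient transfection rather than stable line selection.

Expression is driven by the human cytomegalovirus immediate early enhancer and promoter. The annotation software recognised the enhancer plus only fragmentary or truncated CMV promoter matches lying just upstream of the insert across the circular junction. The ORF7b open reading frame is fused at its C terminus to backbone-encoded tags, described in the catalogue as a TEV protease-cleavable 3xFLAG. The feature table picks up only a FLAG fragment downstream of the ORF and does not annotate the TEV site. An SV40 polyadenylation signal follows the cassette.

The expression unit is flanked by 5' and 3' β-globin insulator elements, by T7 and rrnG transcription terminators and by a synthetic poly(A) signal upstream of the enhancer. These parts limit read-through transcription between the bacterial and mammalian portions of the plasmid. The FLAG epitope allows detection or affinity capture of the small viral protein, and TEV cleavage allows the tag to be removed. These features suit localisation, interaction and functional studies of ORF7b in cultured mammalian cells, although the record states only mammalian expression as the purpose.
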