Addgene plasmid #153615: pGBW-m4134465
Purpose: Mammalian expression plasmid for SARS-CoV-2 ORF7b
Depositing lab: Ginkgo Bioworks & Benjie Chen. Depositing organization: Ginkgo Bioworks.
Backbone
  Vector backbone: pTwist_CMV_6
  Backbone size w/o insert (bp): 4180
  Vector type: Mammalian Expression
Growth in bacteria
  Bacterial resistance: Ampicillin, 100 μg/mL
  Growth temperature: 37°C
  Growth strain: DH5alpha
  Copy number: High Copy
Gene/Insert
  Gene/Insert name: SARS-CoV-2 ORF7b
  Species: Severe acute respiratory syndrome coronavirus 2
  Insert size (bp): 125
  Mutation: wt
  Entrez Gene: ORF7b (a.k.a. GU280_gp08)
  Promoter: CMV
  Tag / fusion protein: Cleavable TEV;3xFlag (C terminal on backbone)
  Cloning method: Unknown
Resource information
  A portion of this plasmid was derived from a plasmid made by: GinkgoBioworks
Depositor comments: NCBI reference sequence: 43740574
How to cite: pGBW-m4134465 was a gift from Ginkgo Bioworks & Benjie Chen (Addgene plasmid # 153615 ; http://n2t.net/addgene:153615 ; RRID:Addgene_153615)
